Addgene plasmid #245858: YNP3N
Purpose: Archael (Methanonezhaarchaeon YNP3N) 16S rRNA expression
Depositing lab: Roland Hatzenpichler. Depositing organization: Montana State University. Publication: A collection of archaeal 16S rRNA Clone-FISH cultures for probe validation in fluorescence in situ hybridization experiments. Van Beek JM, Robles G, Mewalal R, Blaby I, Hatzenpichler R. Microbiol Resour Announc. 2025 Dec 11;14(12):e0113125. doi: 10.1128/mra.01131-25. Epub 2025 Nov 17. PubMed 41247030.
Backbone
  Vector backbone: pcr2.1-oriT
  Vector type: Other
Growth in bacteria
  Bacterial resistance: Ampicillin and Kanamycin, 100 & 50 μg/mL
  Growth temperature: 37°C
  Growth strain: DH5alpha
  Copy number: High Copy
Gene/Insert
  Gene/Insert name: 16S rRNA
  Species: Methanonezhaarchaeon YNP3N
  Cloning method: Gibson Cloning
  Sequencing primers: 5′ ATTGTAATACGACTCACTATAGGGCGAATT; 3′ CTAGCATAACCCCTTGGGGCCTCTAAACGGGTCTTGAGGGGTTTTTTGTGCATGCTCGAGCGGCCGCCAGTGTGATGG
Resource information
  A portion of this plasmid was derived from a plasmid made by: DOE Joint Genome Institute
Terms and licenses: Academic/Nonprofit Terms; Industry Terms: Not Available to Industry
How to cite: YNP3N was a gift from Roland Hatzenpichler (Addgene plasmid # 245858 ; http://n2t.net/addgene:245858 ; RRID:Addgene_245858)
