[The description below was written by a language model from this plasmid's Addgene catalogue record and pLannotate feature annotations shown in this document.]
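Description:
YNP3N is a 5.9 kb bacterial plasmid built on the pcr2.1-oriT backbone that carries the 16S rRNA gene of the archaeon Methanonezhaarchaeon YNP3N, inserted by Gibson cloning. It is maintained at high copy in E. coli through a ColE1/pUC-type origin. Selection uses two markers, a β-lactamase gene (ampicillin) and the Tn5-derived neo/nptII gene (kanamycin). The backbone also carries an f1 phage origin for single-stranded DNA production. An incP origin of transfer sits next to a traJ fragment, which would allow conjugative mobilisation if transfer functions are supplied in trans.

The roughly 1.5 kb rRNA insert lies on the reverse strand between a T7 promoter and a T7 terminator, so T7 RNA polymerase can transcribe it as a defined RNA. The annotation software labelled this region as a bacterial small-subunit rRNA. This reflects a match to a general SSU rRNA family model, and the catalogue entry identifies the source as archaeal. The cassette interrupts the lacZα cloning region: a lac promoter, CAP binding site and lac operator lie on one side, and a lacZα fragment lies on the other. Short lacI and Tn5 transposase fragments are backbone remnants.

According to the record, the plasmid serves to express the archaeal 16S rRNA heterologously and belongs to a Clone-FISH collection. In this approach, E. coli cells that accumulate the foreign rRNA act as stand-in targets for testing and validating oligonucleotide probes for fluorescence in situ hybridization. This is useful when the source organism is not readily available in culture. Part of the plasmid was derived from material made at a genome institute.
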