Features (pLannotate 1.2.2; 16 found; start..end, strand, type, name):
      2..94      +  CDS            lacI (fragment): lac repressor; lacI; The lac repressor binds to the lac operator to inhibit transcription in E. coli. This inhibition can be relieved by adding lactose or isopropyl-β-D-thiogalactopyranoside (IPTG).
    107..128     +  protein_bind   CAP binding site: CAP binding activates transcription in the presence of cAMP. E. coli catabolite activator protein
    143..173     +  promoter       lac promoter: promoter for the E. coli lac operon
    181..197     +  protein_bind   lac operator: The lac repressor binds to the lac operator to inhibit transcription in E. coli. This inhibition can be relieved by adding lactose or isopropyl-β-D-thiogalactopyranoside (IPTG). lac repressor encoded by lacI
    380..427     -  terminator     T7 terminator: transcription terminator for bacteriophage T7 RNA polymerase
    425..1932    -  ncRNA          SSU rRNA bacteria: Accession: RF00177 - Bacterial small subunit ribosomal RNA
   1934..1952    -  promoter       T7 promoter: promoter for bacteriophage T7 RNA polymerase
   1955..2112    +  CDS            lacZα (fragment): LacZα fragment of β-galactosidase; lacZ fragment
   2121..2184    -  CDS            traJ (fragment): oriT-recognizing protein; traJ
   2217..2326    -  oriT           oriT: incP origin of transfer
   2521..2944    +  rep_origin     f1 ori (sequence partly withheld): f1 bacteriophage origin of replication; arrow indicates direction of (+) strand synthesis
   2957..3256    +  CDS            tnpA (fragment): TN5P_ECOLX - Also known as tnp. Experimental evidence at protein level: Swiss-Prot protein existence level 1. Mediates transposition of transposon Tn5 by a 'cut and paste' mechanism. First, the monomeric transposase binds the 19 bp inverted DNA repeats flanking the transposon. Then, dimerization of the DNA- bound transposase creates a synaptic DNA complex. After nicking of the first DNA strand, excision of the transposon proceeds through a series of intermediates. The transposase then mediates the insertion of the transposon at a new site by strand transfer. The activity of the wild- type tran
   3288..4079    +  CDS            neo: KKA2_KLEPN - Also known as kan, nptII. Experimental evidence at protein level: Swiss-Prot protein existence level 1. Resistance to kanamycin, neomycin, paromomycin, ribostamycin, butirosin and gentamicin B. From Klebsiella pneumoniae.
   4083..4099    +  promoter       AmpR promoter (fragment): bla
   4100..4960    +  CDS            AmpR: β-lactamase; bla; confers resistance to ampicillin, carbenicillin, and related antibiotics
   5131..5719    +  rep_origin     ori: high-copy-number ColE1/pMB1/pBR322/pUC origin of replication
>Addgene plasmid #245858 | YNP3N | addgene full sequence | sequence record 491898 | Addgene NGS Result
AGCGCCCAATACGCAAACCGCCTCTCCCCGCGCGTTGGCCGATTCATTAATGCAGCTGGCACGACAGGTT
TCCCGACTGGAAAGCGGGCAGTGAGCGCAACGCAATTAATGTGAGTTAGCTCACTCATTAGGCACCCCAG
GCTTTACACTTTATGCTTCCGGCTCGTATGTTGTGTGGAATTGTGAGCGGATAACAATTTCACACAGGAA
ACAGCTATGACCATGATTACGCCAAGCTTGGTACCGAGCTCGGATCCACTAGTAACGGCCGCCAGTGTGC
TGGAATTCGGCTTAAGCCGAATTCTGCAGATATCCATCACACTGGCGGCCGCTCGAGCATGCATCTAGAC
CATCACACTGGCGGCCGCTCGAGCATGCACAAAAAACCCCTCAAGACCCGTTTAGAGGCCCCAAGGGGTT
ATGCTAGAGGAGGTGATCCGGCCGCAGGTTCCCCTACGGCCACCTTGTTACGACTTCTCCCCCCTCGCCG
AGCTCGAGTTCGACCCGACCCCTCACGGAGCCGAGCCTCGCTCGAGCTCGACTCGGGTGGAGCGACGGGC
GGTGTGTGCAAGGAGCAGGGACGTATTCACCGCGCGATGGTGACGCGCGGTTACTAGGGATTCCATGTTC
GTGAGGGCGAGTTGCAGCCCTCAATCCCAACTGAGGTGGGGTTTATGGGATTACCTCCCCCTTTCGGGGT
CGGAACCCATTGTCCCCACCATTGCATGCCGCGTGTAGCCCGGGGGTTTCGGGGCATGCTGACCTGCCGT
GGCCCCCTCCTTCCTCCGGCTCAGCGCCGGCAGTCCCCCCAGAGTGCCCGCACCCCCGCAGGGGTGCGGT
AGCAACTGGGGGTGGGGGTCTCGTTCGTTGCCGAACTTAACCGGACACCTCACGGCACGAACTGGCGACG
GCGATGTACCTCCTCTCAGCGCGTCTGGCAAGGTCGTCAGCCTGGCCGTCATCCTGCTGTCGCCCCCGGT
AAGGTTCCCGGCGTTGACTCCAATTAAACCGCAGCATTCACCCCTTGTGGTGCTCCCCCGCCAATTCCTT
TAAGTTTCAGCCTTGCGGCCGTACTCCCCAGGCGGCGGACTTAATGGTTTCCCTGCGGCACTGGGCGGAC
TCGAAGTCCGCCCAACACCTAGCCCGCATCGTTTACAGCTGGGACTACGGGGGTATCTAATCCCCTTTGC
TCCCCCAGCTTTCGTCCCTCACCGTCGGGCGCGTTCTGGCCGAGCGCCTTCGCCACTGGTGGTCCTCCCG
GGATTATAGGATTTCGCCCCTACCCCGGGAGTACCCTCGGCCTCTCCCGCCCCCTAGCCCAGCAGTATCT
CCCCCAGTCCCACGGTTGGGCCGTGGGATTTGAGGGGAGACTTGCTGGACCGGCTACGGACGCTTTAAGC
CCAATAAGCGTCCCGACCACTCGCGGGGCTGGTATTACCGCGGCGGCTGACACCAGACTTGCCCCCCGCT
TATTCCCCCAGCTTATTACACTGGGGAAAAGCCACCCTCTTCGGGTGGCACTCGGGGTGACCCCGTCGCG
GTTTCCCGCATAGCGGAGGTTTCGCGCCTGCTGCGCCCCGTAGGGCCTGGGCCCTTGTCTCAGGGCCCAT
CTCCGGGCTCCCGCTCTCACGGCCCGTACCCGTTATCGGCTTGGCGGGCCGTTACCCCGCCAACTACCTG
ATGGGCCGCAGCCCCATCCTCGGGCGGACCTAGAGAGCATGACCCTAGGCCCCTTTCGGCGATGGCCCAT
TCCAGGAGCCATCGCCTATCGGGTATTAGCCCCAGTTTCCCGGGGTTATCCCCGTCCCGAGGGTAGGTTG
GCCACGTGTTACTGAGCCGTGCGCCGCGCCCCGCCAGCCCGGGGCGCACGACTCGCATGGCTTAGCCCCA
CCCCGATAGCGGTCGGGTCCGGCAGGATCAACCGGAAATTCGCCCTATAGTGAGTCGTATTACAATTCAC
TGGCCGTCGTTTTACAACGTCGTGACTGGGAAAACCCTGGCGTTACCCAACTTAATCGCCTTGCAGCACA
TCCCCCTTTCGCCAGCTGGCGTAATAGCGAAGAGGCCCGCACCGATCGCCCTTCCCAACAGTTGCGCAGC
CTGAATGGCGAATGGACGCGCTGGAAGGCAGTACACCTTGATAGGTGGGCTGCCCTTCCTGGTTGGCTTG
GTTTCATCAGCCATCCGCTTGCCCTCATCTGTTACGCCGGCGGTAGCCGGCCAGCCTCGCAGAGCAGGAT
TCCCGTTGAGCACCGCCAGGTGCGAATAAGGGACAGTGAAGAAGGAACACCCGCTCGCGGGTGGGCCTAC
TTCACCTATCCTGCCCGGCTGACGCCGTTGGATACACCAAGGAAAGTCTACACGAACCCTTTGGCAAAAT
CCTGTATATCGTGCGAAAAAGGATGGATATACCGAAAAAATCGCTATAATGACCCCGAAGCAGGGTTATG
CAGCGGAAAAGCGCTGCTTCCCTGCTGTTTTGTGGAATATCTACCGACTGGAAACAGGCAAATGCAGGAA
[65 nt withheld, positions 2521-2585]
T
[53 nt withheld, positions 2587-2639]
C
[91 nt withheld, positions 2641-2731]
A
[49 nt withheld, positions 2733-2781]
CCTTTGACGTTGGAGTCCACGTTCTTT
[37 nt withheld, positions 2809-2845]
ACCCTATCTCGGTCTATTCTTTTGATTTATAAGGGATTTTGCCGATTTCGGCCTATTGGTTAAAAAATGA
GCTGATTTAACAAAAATTTAACGCGAATTTTAACAAAATTCAGGGCGCAAGGGCTGCTAAAGGAAGCGGA
ACACGTAGAAAGCCAGTCCGCAGAAACGGTGCTGACCCCGGATGAATGTCAGCTACTGGGCTATCTGGAC
AAGGGAAAACGCAAGCGCAAAGAGAAAGCAGGTAGCTTGCAGTGGGCTTACATGGCGATAGCTAGACTGG
GCGGTTTTATGGACAGCAAGCGAACCGGAATTGCCAGCTGGGGCGCCCTCTGGTAAGGTTGGGAAGCCCT
GCAAAGTAAACTGGATGGCTTTCTTGCCGCCAAGGATCTGATGGCGCAGGGGATCAAGATCTGATCAAGA
GACAGGATGAGGATCGTTTCGCATGATTGAACAAGATGGATTGCACGCAGGTTCTCCGGCCGCTTGGGTG
GAGAGGCTATTCGGCTATGACTGGGCACAACAGACAATCGGCTGCTCTGATGCCGCCGTGTTCCGGCTGT
CAGCGCAGGGGCGCCCGGTTCTTTTTGTCAAGACCGACCTGTCCGGTGCCCTGAATGAACTGCAGGACGA
GGCAGCGCGGCTATCGTGGCTGGCCACGACGGGCGTTCCTTGCGCAGCTGTGCTCGACGTTGTCACTGAA
GCGGGAAGGGACTGGCTGCTATTGGGCGAAGTGCCGGGGCAGGATCTCCTGTCATCCCACCTTGCTCCTG
CCGAGAAAGTATCCATCATGGCTGATGCAATGCGGCGGCTGCATACGCTTGATCCGGCTACCTGCCCATT
CGACCACCAAGCGAAACATCGCATCGAGCGAGCACGTACTCGGATGGAAGCCGGTCTTGTCGATCAGGAT
GATCTGGACGAAGAGCATCAGGGGCTCGCGCCAGCCGAACTGTTCGCCAGGCTCAAGGCGCGCATGCCCG
ACGGCGAGGATCTCGTCGTGACCCATGGCGATGCCTGCTTGCCGAATATCATGGTGGAAAATGGCCGCTT
TTCTGGATTCATCGACTGTGGCCGGCTGGGTGTGGCGGACCGCTATCAGGACATAGCGTTGGCTACCCGT
GATATTGCTGAAGAGCTTGGCGGCGAATGGGCTGACCGCTTCCTCGTGCTTTACGGTATCGCCGCTCCCG
ATTCGCAGCGCATCGCCTTCTATCGCCTTCTTGACGAGTTCTTCTGAATTGAAAAAGGAAGAGTATGAGT
ATTCAACATTTCCGTGTCGCCCTTATTCCCTTTTTTGCGGCATTTTGCCTTCCTGTTTTTGCTCACCCAG
AAACGCTGGTGAAAGTAAAAGATGCTGAAGATCAGTTGGGTGCACGAGTGGGTTACATCGAACTGGATCT
CAACAGCGGTAAGATCCTTGAGAGTTTTCGCCCCGAAGAACGTTTTCCAATGATGAGCACTTTTAAAGTT
CTGCTATGTGGCGCGGTATTATCCCGTATTGACGCCGGGCAAGAGCAACTCGGTCGCCGCATACACTATT
CTCAGAATGACTTGGTTGAGTACTCACCAGTCACAGAAAAGCATCTTACGGATGGCATGACAGTAAGAGA
ATTATGCAGTGCTGCCATAACCATGAGTGATAACACTGCGGCCAACTTACTTCTGACAACGATCGGAGGA
CCGAAGGAGCTAACCGCTTTTTTGCACAACATGGGGGATCATGTAACTCGCCTTGATCGTTGGGAACCGG
AGCTGAATGAAGCCATACCAAACGACGAGCGTGACACCACGATGCCTGTAGCAATGGCAACAACGTTGCG
CAAACTATTAACTGGCGAACTACTTACTCTAGCTTCCCGGCAACAATTAATAGACTGGATGGAGGCGGAT
AAAGTTGCAGGACCACTTCTGCGCTCGGCCCTTCCGGCTGGCTGGTTTATTGCTGATAAATCTGGAGCCG
GTGAGCGTGGGTCTCGCGGTATCATTGCAGCACTGGGGCCAGATGGTAAGCCCTCCCGTATCGTAGTTAT
CTACACGACGGGGAGTCAGGCAACTATGGATGAACGAAATAGACAGATCGCTGAGATAGGTGCCTCACTG
ATTAAGCATTGGTAACTGTCAGACCAAGTTTACTCATATATACTTTAGATTGATTTAAAACTTCATTTTT
AATTTAAAAGGATCTAGGTGAAGATCCTTTTTGATAATCTCATGACCAAAATCCCTTAACGTGAGTTTTC
GTTCCACTGAGCGTCAGACCCCGTAGAAAAGATCAAAGGATCTTCTTGAGATCCTTTTTTTCTGCGCGTA
ATCTGCTGCTTGCAAACAAAAAAACCACCGCTACCAGCGGTGGTTTGTTTGCCGGATCAAGAGCTACCAA
CTCTTTTTCCGAAGGTAACTGGCTTCAGCAGAGCGCAGATACCAAATACTGTTCTTCTAGTGTAGCCGTA
GTTAGGCCACCACTTCAAGAACTCTGTAGCACCGCCTACATACCTCGCTCTGCTAATCCTGTTACCAGTG
GCTGCTGCCAGTGGCGATAAGTCGTGTCTTACCGGGTTGGACTCAAGACGATAGTTACCGGATAAGGCGC
AGCGGTCGGGCTGAACGGGGGGTTCGTGCACACAGCCCAGCTTGGAGCGAACGACCTACACCGAACTGAG
ATACCTACAGCGTGAGCTATGAGAAAGCGCCACGCTTCCCGAAGGGAGAAAGGCGGACAGGTATCCGGTA
AGCGGCAGGGTCGGAACAGGAGAGCGCACGAGGGAGCTTCCAGGGGGAAACGCCTGGTATCTTTATAGTC
CTGTCGGGTTTCGCCACCTCTGACTTGAGCGTCGATTTTTGTGATGCTCGTCAGGGGGGCGGAGCCTATG
GAAAAACGCCAGCAACGCGGCCTTTTTACGGTTCCTGGCCTTTTGCTGGCCTTTTGCTCACATGTTCTTT
CCTGCGTTATCCCCTGATTCTGTGGATAACCGTATTACCGCCTTTGAGTGAGCTGATACCGCTCGCCGCA
GCCGAACGACCGAGCGCAGCGAGTCAGTGAGCGAGGAAGCGGAAG
